>Addgene plasmid #114143 | pCDNA3_shRNA resistant PKA-Cα-mEGFP | depositor full sequence | sequence record 220174 | pCDNA3_shRNA resistant PKA-Cα-mEGFP sequence 7173 bps
GACGGATCGGGAGATCTCCCGATCCCCTATGGTCGACTCTCAGTACAATCTGCTCTGATGCCGCATAGTT
AAGCCAGTATCTGCTCCCTGCTTGTGTGTTGGAGGTCGCTGAGTAGTGCGCGAGCAAAATTTAAGCTACA
ACAAGGCAAGGCTTGACCGACAATTGCATGAAGAATCTGCTTAGGGTTAGGCGTTTTGCGCTGCTTCGCG
ATGTACGGGCCAGATATACGCGTTGACATTGATTATTGACTAGTTATTAATAGTAATCAATTACGGGGTC
ATTAGTTCATAGCCCATATATGGAGTTCCGCGTTACATAACTTACGGTAAATGGCCCGCCTGGCTGACCG
CCCAACGACCCCCGCCCATTGACGTCAATAATGACGTATGTTCCCATAGTAACGCCAATAGGGACTTTCC
ATTGACGTCAATGGGTGGACTATTTACGGTAAACTGCCCACTTGGCAGTACATCAAGTGTATCATATGCC
AAGTACGCCCCCTATTGACGTCAATGACGGTAAATGGCCCGCCTGGCATTATGCCCAGTACATGACCTTA
TGGGACTTTCCTACTTGGCAGTACATCTACGTATTAGTCATCGCTATTACCATGGTGATGCGGTTTTGGC
AGTACATCAATGGGCGTGGATAGCGGTTTGACTCACGGGGATTTCCAAGTCTCCACCCCATTGACGTCAA
TGGGAGTTTGTTTTGGCACCAAAATCAACGGGACTTTCCAAAATGTCGTAACAACTCCGCCCCATTGACG
CAAATGGGCGGTAGGCGTGTACGGTGGGAGGTCTATATAAGCAGAGCTCTCTGGCTAACTAGAGAACCCA
CTGCTTACTGGCTTATCGAAATTAATACGACTCACTATAGGGAGACCCAAGCTTGCGGCCGCTACCATG
[1050 nt withheld, positions 910-1959]
ATCGATTATGATGTTCCTGATTATGCAAGCTTAATGAGCAAGGGCGAGGAGCTGTTCACCGGGGTGGTGC
CCATCCTGGTCGAGCTGGACGGCGACGTAAACGGCCACAAGTTCAGCGTGTCCGGCGAGGGCGAGGGCGA
TGCCACCTACGGCAAGCTGACCCTGAAGTTCATCTGCACCACCGGCAAGCTGCCCGTGCCCTGGCCCACC
CTCGTGACCACCCTGACCTACGGCGTGCAGTGCTTCAGCCGCTACCCCGACCACATGAAGCAGCACGACT
TCTTCAAGTCCGCCATGCCCGAAGGCTACGTCCAGGAGCGCACCATCTTCTTCAAGGACGACGGCAACTA
CAAGACCCGCGCCGAGGTGAAGTTCGAGGGCGACACCCTGGTGAACCGCATCGAGCTGAAGGGCATCGAC
TTCAAGGAGGACGGCAACATCCTGGGGCACAAGCTGGAGTACAACTACAACAGCCACAACGTCTATATCA
TGGCCGACAAGCAGAAGAACGGCATCAAGGTGAACTTCAAGATCCGCCACAACATCGAGGACGGCAGCGT
GCAGCTCGCCGACCACTACCAGCAGAACACCCCCATCGGCGACGGCCCCGTGCTGCTGCCCGACAACCAC
TACCTGAGCACCCAGTCCAAGCTGAGCAAAGACCCCAACGAGAAGCGCGATCACATGGTCCTGCTGGAGT
TCGTGACCGCCGCCGGGATCACTCTCGGCATGGACGAGCTGTACAAGTAATCTAGAGGGCCCTATTCTAT
AGTGTCACCTAAATGCTAGAGCTCGCTGATCAGCCTCGACTGTGCCTTCTAGTTGCCAGCCATCTGTTGT
TTGCCCCTCCCCCGTGCCTTCCTTGACCCTGGAAGGTGCCACTCCCACTGTCCTTTCCTAATAAAATGAG
GAAATTGCATCGCATTGTCTGAGTAGGTGTCATTCTATTCTGGGGGGTGGGGTGGGGCAGGACAGCAAGG
GGGAGGATTGGGAAGACAATAGCAGGCATGCTGGGGATGCGGTGGGCTCTATGGCTTCTGAGGCGGAAAG
AACCAGCTGGGGCTCTAGGGGGTATCCCC
[124 nt withheld, positions 3039-3162]
C
[32 nt withheld, positions 3164-3195]
CA
[57 nt withheld, positions 3198-3254]
A
[49 nt withheld, positions 3256-3304]
CCTTTGACGTTGGAGTCCACGTTCTTT
[37 nt withheld, positions 3332-3368]
ACCCTATCTCGGTCTATTCTTTTGATTTATAAGGGATTTTGGGGATTTCGGCCTATTGGTTAAAAAATGA
GCTGATTTAACAAAAATTTAACGCGAATTAATTCTGTGGAATGTGTGTCAGTTAGGGTGTGGAAAGTCCC
CAGGCTCCCCAGGCAGGCAGAAGTATGCAAAGCATGCATCTCAATTAGTCAGCAACCAGGTGTGGAAAGT
CCCCAGGCTCCCCAGCAGGCAGAAGTATGCAAAGCATGCATCTCAATTAGTCAGCAACCATAGTCCCGCC
CCTAACTCCGCCCATCCCGCCCCTAACTCCGCCCAGTTCCGCCCATTCTCCGCCCCATGGCTGACTAATT
TTTTTTATTTATGCAGAGGCCGAGGCCGCCTCTGCCTCTGAGCTATTCCAGAAGTAGTGAGGAGGCTTTT
TTGGAGGCCTAGGCTTTTGCAAAAAGCTCCCGGGAGCTTGTATATCCATTTTCGGATCTGATCAAGAGAC
AGGATGAGGATCGTTTCGCATGATTGAACAAGATGGATTGCACGCAGGTTCTCCGGCCGCTTGGGTGGAG
AGGCTATTCGGCTATGACTGGGCACAACAGACAATCGGCTGCTCTGATGCCGCCGTGTTCCGGCTGTCAG
CGCAGGGGCGCCCGGTTCTTTTTGTCAAGACCGACCTGTCCGGTGCCCTGAATGAACTGCAGGACGAGGC
AGCGCGGCTATCGTGGCTGGCCACGACGGGCGTTCCTTGCGCAGCTGTGCTCGACGTTGTCACTGAAGCG
GGAAGGGACTGGCTGCTATTGGGCGAAGTGCCGGGGCAGGATCTCCTGTCATCTCACCTTGCTCCTGCCG
AGAAAGTATCCATCATGGCTGATGCAATGCGGCGGCTGCATACGCTTGATCCGGCTACCTGCCCATTCGA
CCACCAAGCGAAACATCGCATCGAGCGAGCACGTACTCGGATGGAAGCCGGTCTTGTCGATCAGGATGAT
CTGGACGAAGAGCATCAGGGGCTCGCGCCAGCCGAACTGTTCGCCAGGCTCAAGGCGCGCATGCCCGACG
GCGAGGATCTCGTCGTGACCCATGGCGATGCCTGCTTGCCGAATATCATGGTGGAAAATGGCCGCTTTTC
TGGATTCATCGACTGTGGCCGGCTGGGTGTGGCGGACCGCTATCAGGACATAGCGTTGGCTACCCGTGAT
ATTGCTGAAGAGCTTGGCGGCGAATGGGCTGACCGCTTCCTCGTGCTTTACGGTATCGCCGCTCCCGATT
CGCAGCGCATCGCCTTCTATCGCCTTCTTGACGAGTTCTTCTGAGCGGGACTCTGGGGTTCGAAATGACC
GACCAAGCGACGCCCAACCTGCCATCACGAGATTTCGATTCCACCGCCGCCTTCTATGAAAGGTTGGGCT
TCGGAATCGTTTTCCGGGACGCCGGCTGGATGATCCTCCAGCGCGGGGATCTCATGCTGGAGTTCTTCGC
CCACCCCAACTTGTTTATTGCAGCTTATAATGGTTACAAATAAAGCAATAGCATCACAAATTTCACAAAT
AAAGCATTTTTTTCACTGCATTCTAGTTGTGGTTTGTCCAAACTCATCAATGTATCTTATCATGTCTGTA
TACCGTCGACCTCTAGCTAGAGCTTGGCGTAATCATGGTCATAGCTGTTTCCTGTGTGAAATTGTTATCC
GCTCACAATTCCACACAACATACGAGCCGGAAGCATAAAGTGTAAAGCCTGGGGTGCCTAATGAGTGAGC
TAACTCACATTAATTGCGTTGCGCTCACTGCCCGCTTTCCAGTCGGGAAACCTGTCGTGCCAGCTGCATT
AATGAATCGGCCAACGCGCGGGGAGAGGCGGTTTGCGTATTGGGCGCTCTTCCGCTTCCTCGCTCACTGA
CTCGCTGCGCTCGGTCGTTCGGCTGCGGCGAGCGGTATCAGCTCACTCAAAGGCGGTAATACGGTTATCC
ACAGAATCAGGGGATAACGCAGGAAAGAACATGTGAGCAAAAGGCCAGCAAAAGGCCAGGAACCGTAAAA
AGGCCGCGTTGCTGGCGTTTTTCCATAGGCTCCGCCCCCCTGACGAGCATCACAAAAATCGACGCTCAAG
TCAGAGGTGGCGAAACCCGACAGGACTATAAAGATACCAGGCGTTTCCCCCTGGAAGCTCCCTCGTGCGC
TCTCCTGTTCCGACCCTGCCGCTTACCGGATACCTGTCCGCCTTTCTCCCTTCGGGAAGCGTGGCGCTTT
CTCAATGCTCACGCTGTAGGTATCTCAGTTCGGTGTAGGTCGTTCGCTCCAAGCTGGGCTGTGTGCACGA
ACCCCCCGTTCAGCCCGACCGCTGCGCCTTATCCGGTAACTATCGTCTTGAGTCCAACCCGGTAAGACAC
GACTTATCGCCACTGGCAGCAGCCACTGGTAACAGGATTAGCAGAGCGAGGTATGTAGGCGGTGCTACAG
AGTTCTTGAAGTGGTGGCCTAACTACGGCTACACTAGAAGGACAGTATTTGGTATCTGCGCTCTGCTGAA
GCCAGTTACCTTCGGAAAAAGAGTTGGTAGCTCTTGATCCGGCAAACAAACCACCGCTGGTAGCGGTGGT
TTTTTTGTTTGCAAGCAGCAGATTACGCGCAGAAAAAAAGGATCTCAAGAAGATCCTTTGATCTTTTCTA
CGGGGTCTGACGCTCAGTGGAACGAAAACTCACGTTAAGGGATTTTGGTCATGAGATTATCAAAAAGGAT
CTTCACCTAGATCCTTTTAAATTAAAAATGAAGTTTTAAATCAATCTAAAGTATATATGAGTAAACTTGG
TCTGACAGTTACCAATGCTTAATCAGTGAGGCACCTATCTCAGCGATCTGTCTATTTCGTTCATCCATAG
TTGCCTGACTCCCCGTCGTGTAGATAACTACGATACGGGAGGGCTTACCATCTGGCCCCAGTGCTGCAAT
GATACCGCGAGACCCACGCTCACCGGCTCCAGATTTATCAGCAATAAACCAGCCAGCCGGAAGGGCCGAG
CGCAGAAGTGGTCCTGCAACTTTATCCGCCTCCATCCAGTCTATTAATTGTTGCCGGGAAGCTAGAGTAA
GTAGTTCGCCAGTTAATAGTTTGCGCAACGTTGTTGCCATTGCTACAGGCATCGTGGTGTCACGCTCGTC
GTTTGGTATGGCTTCATTCAGCTCCGGTTCCCAACGATCAAGGCGAGTTACATGATCCCCCATGTTGTGC
AAAAAAGCGGTTAGCTCCTTCGGTCCTCCGATCGTTGTCAGAAGTAAGTTGGCCGCAGTGTTATCACTCA
TGGTTATGGCAGCACTGCATAATTCTCTTACTGTCATGCCATCCGTAAGATGCTTTTCTGTGACTGGTGA
GTACTCAACCAAGTCATTCTGAGAATAGTGTATGCGGCGACCGAGTTGCTCTTGCCCGGCGTCAATACGG
GATAATACCGCGCCACATAGCAGAACTTTAAAAGTGCTCATCATTGGAAAACGTTCTTCGGGGCGAAAAC
TCTCAAGGATCTTACCGCTGTTGAGATCCAGTTCGATGTAACCCACTCGTGCACCCAACTGATCTTCAGC
ATCTTTTACTTTCACCAGCGTTTCTGGGTGAGCAAAAACAGGAAGGCAAAATGCCGCAAAAAAGGGAATA
AGGGCGACACGGAAATGTTGAATACTCATACTCTTCCTTTTTCAATATTATTGAAGCATTTATCAGGGTT
ATTGTCTCATGAGCGGATACATATTTGAATGTATTTAGAAAAATAAACAAATAGGGGTTCCGCGCACATT
TCCCCGAAAAGTGCCACCTGACGTC
Features (pLannotate 1.2.2; 22 found; start..end, strand, type, name):
     36..80      -  misc_feature   bom (fragment): basis of mobility region from pBR322
    235..614     +  enhancer       CMV enhancer: human cytomegalovirus immediate early enhancer
    615..818     +  promoter       CMV promoter: human cytomegalovirus (CMV) immediate early promoter
    814..847     +  LTR            5' LTR (truncated) (fragment): truncated 5' long terminal repeat (LTR) from HIV-1
    863..881     +  promoter       T7 promoter: promoter for bacteriophage T7 RNA polymerase
    907..1959    +  CDS            Prkaca (sequence partly withheld): KAPCA_MOUSE - Also known as Pkaca. Experimental evidence at protein level: Swiss-Prot protein existence level 1. [Isoform 2]: Phosphorylates and activates ABL1 in sperm flagellum to promote spermatozoa capacitation. From Mus musculus (Mouse).
   1994..2709    +  CDS            mEGFP (fragment): enhanced GFP with monomerizing A206K mutation (Zacharias et al., 2002) mammalian codon-optimized
   2725..2743    -  promoter       SP6 promoter: promoter for bacteriophage SP6 RNA polymerase
   2769..2993    +  polyA_signal   bGH poly(A) signal: bovine growth hormone polyadenylation signal
   2997..3018    +  promoter       SV40 promoter (fragment): SV40 enhancer and early promoter
   3039..3467    +  rep_origin     f1 ori (sequence partly withheld): f1 bacteriophage origin of replication; arrow indicates direction of (+) strand synthesis
   3481..3811    +  promoter       SV40 promoter: SV40 enhancer and early promoter
   3878..4669    +  CDS            neo: KKA2_KLEPN - Also known as kan, nptII. Experimental evidence at protein level: Swiss-Prot protein existence level 1. Resistance to kanamycin, neomycin, paromomycin, ribostamycin, butirosin and gentamicin B. From Klebsiella pneumoniae.
   4693..4851    +  CDS            ble (fragment): BLE_KLEPN - Experimental evidence at protein level: Swiss-Prot protein existence level 1. Binding protein with a strong affinity to the bleomycin family of antibiotics. Binds to CL990; an antimitotic-antibiotic compound. From Klebsiella pneumoniae.
   4846..4967    +  polyA_signal   SV40 poly(A) signal: SV40 polyadenylation signal
   5040..5056    -  protein_bind   lac operator: The lac repressor binds to the lac operator to inhibit transcription in E. coli. This inhibition can be relieved by adding lactose or isopropyl-β-D-thiogalactopyranoside (IPTG). lac repressor encoded by lacI
   5064..5094    -  promoter       lac promoter: promoter for the E. coli lac operon
   5109..5130    -  protein_bind   CAP binding site: CAP binding activates transcription in the presence of cAMP. E. coli catabolite activator protein
   5143..5235    -  CDS            lacI (fragment): lac repressor; lacI; The lac repressor binds to the lac operator to inhibit transcription in E. coli. This inhibition can be relieved by adding lactose or isopropyl-β-D-thiogalactopyranoside (IPTG).
   5418..6006    -  rep_origin     ori: high-copy-number ColE1/pMB1/pBR322/pUC origin of replication
   6177..7037    -  CDS            AmpR: β-lactamase; bla; confers resistance to ampicillin, carbenicillin, and related antibiotics
   7038..7142    -  promoter       AmpR promoter: bla
