>Addgene plasmid #114143 | pCDNA3_shRNA resistant PKA-Cα-mEGFP | addgene full sequence | sequence record 224089 | Addgene NGS Result
CATAGTTAAGCCAGTATCTGCTCCCTGCTTGTGTGTTGGAGGTCGCTGAGTAGTGCGCGAGCAAAATTTA
AGCTACAACAAGGCAAGGCTTGACCGACAATTGCATGAAGAATCTGCTTAGGGTTAGGCGTTTTGCGCTG
CTTCGCGATGTACGGGCCAGATATACGCGTTGACATTGATTATTGACTAGTTATTAATAGTAATCAATTA
CGGGGTCATTAGTTCATAGCCCATATATGGAGTTCCGCGTTACATAACTTACGGTAAATGGCCCGCCTGG
CTGACCGCCCAACGACCCCCGCCCATTGACGTCAATAATGACGTATGTTCCCATAGTAACGCCAATAGGG
ACTTTCCATTGACGTCAATGGGTGGAGTATTTACGGTAAACTGCCCACTTGGCAGTACATCAAGTGTATC
ATATGCCAAGTACGCCCCCTATTGACGTCAATGACGGTAAATGGCCCGCCTGGCATTATGCCCAGTACAT
GACCTTATGGGACTTTCCTACTTGGCAGTACATCTACGTATTAGTCATCGCTATTACCATGGTGATGCGG
TTTTGGCAGTACATCAATGGGCGTGGATAGCGGTTTGACTCACGGGGATTTCCAAGTCTCCACCCCATTG
ACGTCAATGGGAGTTTGTTTTGGCACCAAAATCAACGGGACTTTCCAAAATGTCGTAACAACTCCGCCCC
ATTGACGCAAATGGGCGGTAGGCGTGTACGGTGGGAGGTCTATATAAGCAGAGCTCTCTGGCTAACTAGA
GAACCCACTGCTTACTGGCTTATCGAAATTAATACGACTCACTATAGGGAGACCCAAGCTTGCGGCCGCT
ACCATG
[1050 nt withheld, positions 847-1896]
ATCGATTATGATGTTCCTGATTATGCAAGCTTAATGAGCAAGGGCGAGGAGCTGTTCACCGGGGTGGTGC
CCATCCTGGTCGAGCTGGACGGCGACGTAAACGGCCACAAGTTCAGCGTGTCCGGCGAGGGCGAGGGCGA
TGCCACCTACGGCAAGCTGACCCTGAAGTTCATCTGCACCACCGGCAAGCTGCCCGTGCCCTGGCCCACC
CTCGTGACCACCCTGACCTACGGCGTGCAGTGCTTCAGCCGCTACCCCGACCACATGAAGCAGCACGACT
TCTTCAAGTCCGCCATGCCCGAAGGCTACGTCCAGGAGCGCACCATCTTCTTCAAGGACGACGGCAACTA
CAAGACCCGCGCCGAGGTGAAGTTCGAGGGCGACACCCTGGTGAACCGCATCGAGCTGAAGGGCATCGAC
TTCAAGGAGGACGGCAACATCCTGGGGCACAAGCTGGAGTACAACTACAACAGCCACAACGTCTATATCA
TGGCCGACAAGCAGAAGAACGGCATCAAGGTGAACTTCAAGATCCGCCACAACATCGAGGACGGCAGCGT
GCAGCTCGCCGACCACTACCAGCAGAACACCCCCATCGGCGACGGCCCCGTGCTGCTGCCCGACAACCAC
TACCTGAGCACCCAGTCCAAGCTGAGCAAAGACCCCAACGAGAAGCGCGATCACATGGTCCTGCTGGAGT
TCGTGACCGCCGCCGGGATCACTCTCGGCATGGACGAGCTGTACAAGTAATCTAGAGGGCCCTATTCTAT
AGTGTCACCTAAATGCTAGAGCTCGCTGATCAGCCTCGACTGTGCCTTCTAGTTGCCAGCCATCTGTTGT
TTGCCCCTCCCCCGTGCCTTCCTTGACCCTGGAAGGTGCCACTCCCACTGTCCTTTCCTAATAAAATGAG
GAAATTGCATCGCATTGTCTGAGTAGGTGTCATTCTATTCTGGGGGGTGGGGTGGGGCAGGACAGCAAGG
GGGAGGATTGGGAAGACAATAGCAGGCATGCTGGGGATGCGGTGGGCTCTATGGCTTCTGAGGCGGAAAG
AACCAGCTGGGGCTCTAGGGGGTATCCCC
[124 nt withheld, positions 2976-3099]
C
[91 nt withheld, positions 3101-3191]
A
[49 nt withheld, positions 3193-3241]
CCTTTGACGTTGGAGTCCACGTTCTTT
[37 nt withheld, positions 3269-3305]
ACCCTATCTCGGTCTATTCTTTTGATTTATAAGGGATTTTGCCGATTTCGGCCTATTGGTTAAAAAATGA
GCTGATTTAACAAAAATTTAACGCGAATTAATTCTGTGGAATGTGTGTCAGTTAGGGTGTGGAAAGTCCC
CAGGCTCCCCAGCAGGCAGAAGTATGCAAAGCATGCATCTCAATTAGTCAGCAACCAGGTGTGGAAAGTC
CCCAGGCTCCCCAGCAGGCAGAAGTATGCAAAGCATGCATCTCAATTAGTCAGCAACCATAGTCCCGCCC
CTAACTCCGCCCATCCCGCCCCTAACTCCGCCCAGTTCCGCCCATTCTCCGCCCCATGGCTGACTAATTT
TTTTTATTTATGCAGAGGCCGAGGCCGCCTCTGCCTCTGAGCTATTCCAGAAGTAGTGAGGAGGCTTTTT
TGGAGGCCTAGGCTTTTGCAAAAAGCTCCCGGGAGCTTGTATATCCATTTTCGGATCTGATCAAGAGACA
GGATGAGGATCGTTTCGCATGATTGAACAAGATGGATTGCACGCAGGTTCTCCGGCCGCTTGGGTGGAGA
GGCTATTCGGCTATGACTGGGCACAACAGACAATCGGCTGCTCTGATGCCGCCGTGTTCCGGCTGTCAGC
GCAGGGGCGCCCGGTTCTTTTTGTCAAGACCGACCTGTCCGGTGCCCTGAATGAACTGCAGGACGAGGCA
GCGCGGCTATCGTGGCTGGCCACGACGGGCGTTCCTTGCGCAGCTGTGCTCGACGTTGTCACTGAAGCGG
GAAGGGACTGGCTGCTATTGGGCGAAGTGCCGGGGCAGGATCTCCTGTCATCTCACCTTGCTCCTGCCGA
GAAAGTATCCATCATGGCTGATGCAATGCGGCGGCTGCATACGCTTGATCCGGCTACCTGCCCATTCGAC
CACCAAGCGAAACATCGCATCGAGCGAGCACGTACTCGGATGGAAGCCGGTCTTGTCGATCAGGATGATC
TGGACGAAGAGCATCAGGGGCTCGCGCCAGCCGAACTGTTCGCCAGGCTCAAGGCGCGCATGCCCGACGG
CGAGGATCTCGTCGTGACCCATGGCGATGCCTGCTTGCCGAATATCATGGTGGAAAATGGCCGCTTTTCT
GGATTCATCGACTGTGGCCGGCTGGGTGTGGCGGACCGCTATCAGGACATAGCGTTGGCTACCCGTGATA
TTGCTGAAGAGCTTGGCGGCGAATGGGCTGACCGCTTCCTCGTGCTTTACGGTATCGCCGCTCCCGATTC
GCAGCGCATCGCCTTCTATCGCCTTCTTGACGAGTTCTTCTGAGCGGGACTCTGGGGTTCGAAATGACCG
ACCAAGCGACGCCCAACCTGCCATCACGAGATTTCGATTCCACCGCCGCCTTCTATGAAAGGTTGGGCTT
CGGAATCGTTTTCCGGGACGCCGGCTGGATGATCCTCCAGCGCGGGGATCTCATGCTGGAGTTCTTCGCC
CACCCCAACTTGTTTATTGCAGCTTATAATGGTTACAAATAAAGCAATAGCATCACAAATTTCACAAATA
AAGCATTTTTTTCACTGCATTCTAGTTGTGGTTTGTCCAAACTCATCAATGTATCTTATCATGTCTGTAT
ACCGTCGACCTCTAGCTAGAGCTTGGCGTAATCATGGTCATAGCTGTTTCCTGTGTGAAATTGTTATCCG
CTCACAATTCCACACAACATACGAGCCGGAAGCATAAAGTGTAAAGCCTGGGGTGCCTAATGAGTGAGCT
AACTCACATTAATTGCGTTGCGCTCACTGCCCGCTTTCCAGTCGGGAAACCTGTCGTGCCAGCTGCATTA
ATGAATCGGCCAACGCGCGGGGAGAGGCGGTTTGCGTATTGGGCGCTCTTCCGCTTCCTCGCTCACTGAC
TCGCTGCGCTCGGTCGTTCGGCTGCGGCGAGCGGTATCAGCTCACTCAAAGGCGGTAATACGGTTATCCA
CAGAATCAGGGGATAACGCAGGAAAGAACATGTGAGCAAAAGGCCAGCAAAAGGCCAGGAACCGTAAAAA
GGCCGCGTTGCTGGCGTTTTTCCATAGGCTCCGCCCCCCTGACGAGCATCACAAAAATCGACGCTCAAGT
CAGAGGTGGCGAAACCCGACAGGACTATAAAGATACCAGGCGTTTCCTCCTGGAAGCTCCCTCGTGCGCT
CTCCTGTTCCGACCCTGCCGCTTACCGGATACCTGTCCGCCTTTCTCCCTTCGGGAAGCGTGGCGCTTTC
TCATAGCTCACGCTGTAGGTATCTCAGTTCGGTGTAGGTCGTTCGCTCCAAGCTGGGCTGTGTGCACGAA
CCCCCCGTTCAGCCCGACCGCTGCGCCTTATCCGGTAACTATCGTCTTGAGTCCAACCCGGTAAGACACG
ACTTATCGCCACTGGCAGCAGCCACTGGTAACAGGATTAGCAGAGCGAGGTATGTAGGCGGTGCTACAGA
GTTCTTGAAGTGGTGGCCTAACTACGGCTACACTAGAAGAACAGTATTTGGTATCTGCGCTCTGCTGAAG
CCAGTTACCTTCGGAAAAAGAGTTGGTAGCTCTTGATCCGGCAAACAAACCACCGCTGGTAGCGGTGGTT
TTTTTGTTTGCAAGCAGCAGATTACGCGCAGAAAAAAAGGATCTCAAGAAGATCCTTTGATCTTTTCTAC
GGGGTCTGACGCTCAGTGGAACGAAAACTCACGTTAAGGGATTTTGGTCATGAGATTATCAAAAAGGATC
TTCACCTAGATCCTTTTAAATTAAAAATGAAGTTTTAAATCAATCTAAAGTATATATGAGTAAACTTGGT
CTGACAGTTACCAATGCTTAATCAGTGAGGCACCTATCTCAGCGATCTGTCTATTTCGTTCATCCATAGT
TGCCTGACTCCCCGTCGTGTAGATAACTACGATACGGGAGGGCTTACCATCTGGCCCCAGTGCTGCAATG
ATACCGCGAGACCCACGCTCACCGGCTCCAGATTTATCAGCAATAAACCAGCCAGCCGGAAGGGCCGAGC
GCAGAAGTGGTCCTGCAACTTTATCCGCCTCCATCCAGTCTATTAATTGTTGCCGGGAAGCTAGAGTAAG
TAGTTCGCCAGTTAATAGTTTGCGCAACGTTGTTGCCATTGCTACAGGCATCGTGGTGTCACGCTCGTCG
TTTGGTATGGCTTCATTCAGCTCCGGTTCCCAACGATCAAGGCGAGTTACATGATCCCCCATGTTGTGCA
AAAAAGCGGTTAGCTCCTTCGGTCCTCCGATCGTTGTCAGAAGTAAGTTGGCCGCAGTGTTATCACTCAT
GGTTATGGCAGCACTGCATAATTCTCTTACTGTCATGCCATCCGTAAGATGCTTTTCTGTGACTGGTGAG
TACTCAACCAAGTCATTCTGAGAATAGTGTATGCGGCGACCGAGTTGCTCTTGCCCGGCGTCAATACGGG
ATAATACCGCGCCACATAGCAGAACTTTAAAAGTGCTCATCATTGGAAAACGTTCTTCGGGGCGAAAACT
CTCAAGGATCTTACCGCTGTTGAGATCCAGTTCGATGTAACCCACTCGTGCACCCAACTGATCTTCAGCA
TCTTTTACTTTCACCAGCGTTTCTGGGTGAGCAAAAACAGGAAGGCAAAATGCCGCAAAAAAGGGAATAA
GGGCGACACGGAAATGTTGAATACTCATACTCTTCCTTTTTCAATATTATTGAAGCATTTATCAGGGTTA
TTGTCTCATGAGCGGATACATATTTGAATGTATTTAGAAAAATAAACAAATAGGGGTTCCGCGCACATTT
CCCCGAAAAGTGCCACCTGACGTCGACGGATCGGGAGATCTCCCGATCCCCTATGGTGCACTCTCAGTAC
AATCTGCTCTGATGCCG
Features (pLannotate 1.2.2; 22 found; start..end, strand, type, name):
    172..551     +  enhancer       CMV enhancer: human cytomegalovirus immediate early enhancer
    552..755     +  promoter       CMV promoter: human cytomegalovirus (CMV) immediate early promoter
    751..784     +  LTR            5' LTR (truncated) (fragment): truncated 5' long terminal repeat (LTR) from HIV-1
    800..818     +  promoter       T7 promoter: promoter for bacteriophage T7 RNA polymerase
    844..1896    +  CDS            Prkaca (sequence partly withheld): KAPCA_MOUSE - Also known as Pkaca. Experimental evidence at protein level: Swiss-Prot protein existence level 1. [Isoform 2]: Phosphorylates and activates ABL1 in sperm flagellum to promote spermatozoa capacitation. From Mus musculus (Mouse).
   1931..2646    +  CDS            mEGFP (fragment): enhanced GFP with monomerizing A206K mutation (Zacharias et al., 2002) mammalian codon-optimized
   2662..2680    -  promoter       SP6 promoter: promoter for bacteriophage SP6 RNA polymerase
   2706..2930    +  polyA_signal   bGH poly(A) signal: bovine growth hormone polyadenylation signal
   2934..2955    +  promoter       SV40 promoter (fragment): SV40 enhancer and early promoter
   2976..3404    +  rep_origin     f1 ori (sequence partly withheld): f1 bacteriophage origin of replication; arrow indicates direction of (+) strand synthesis
   3418..3747    +  promoter       SV40 promoter: SV40 enhancer and early promoter
   3814..4605    +  CDS            neo: KKA2_KLEPN - Also known as kan, nptII. Experimental evidence at protein level: Swiss-Prot protein existence level 1. Resistance to kanamycin, neomycin, paromomycin, ribostamycin, butirosin and gentamicin B. From Klebsiella pneumoniae.
   4629..4787    +  CDS            ble (fragment): BLE_KLEPN - Experimental evidence at protein level: Swiss-Prot protein existence level 1. Binding protein with a strong affinity to the bleomycin family of antibiotics. Binds to CL990; an antimitotic-antibiotic compound. From Klebsiella pneumoniae.
   4782..4903    +  polyA_signal   SV40 poly(A) signal: SV40 polyadenylation signal
   4976..4992    -  protein_bind   lac operator: The lac repressor binds to the lac operator to inhibit transcription in E. coli. This inhibition can be relieved by adding lactose or isopropyl-β-D-thiogalactopyranoside (IPTG). lac repressor encoded by lacI
   5000..5030    -  promoter       lac promoter: promoter for the E. coli lac operon
   5045..5066    -  protein_bind   CAP binding site: CAP binding activates transcription in the presence of cAMP. E. coli catabolite activator protein
   5079..5171    -  CDS            lacI (fragment): lac repressor; lacI; The lac repressor binds to the lac operator to inhibit transcription in E. coli. This inhibition can be relieved by adding lactose or isopropyl-β-D-thiogalactopyranoside (IPTG).
   5354..5942    -  rep_origin     ori: high-copy-number ColE1/pMB1/pBR322/pUC origin of replication
   6113..6973    -  CDS            AmpR: β-lactamase; bla; confers resistance to ampicillin, carbenicillin, and related antibiotics
   6974..7078    -  promoter       AmpR promoter: bla
   7137..17      -  misc_feature   bom (fragment) (across the origin): basis of mobility region from pBR322
