[The description below was written by a language model from this plasmid's Addgene catalogue record and pLannotate feature annotations shown in this document.]
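Description:
pCDNA3_shRNA resistant PKA-Cα-mEGFP is a mammalian expression plasmid of about 7.2 kb, built on a pcDNA3.1-type backbone. It is propagated in E. coli from a high-copy ColE1/pUC origin under ampicillin selection (AmpR with its bla promoter). The backbone also carries an f1 origin for single-stranded DNA production. An SV40 early promoter drives a neomycin phosphotransferase cassette ending in an SV40 poly(A) signal, which would allow G418 selection of stably transfected mammalian cells. The short annotated fragments (ble, lacI, lac promoter/operator, bom and a brief HIV-1 LTR match next to the CMV promoter) appear to be backbone remnants or annotation hits rather than functional parts of the design.

The payload is transcribed from the human CMV immediate-early enhancer/promoter and terminated by the bovine growth hormone poly(A) signal. It encodes the mouse PKA catalytic subunit α (Prkaca), followed after a short linker region by mEGFP, the A206K monomeric variant of enhanced GFP, placing the fluorescent tag at the C-terminus of the kinase. T7 and SP6 promoters flank the insert, as is usual for this backbone, and can serve for in vitro transcription or as sequencing primer sites. Silent mutations in the Prkaca coding sequence preserve the protein but make the transcript resistant to shRNA knock-down; the record does not state their positions or the shRNA target. This design suits knock-down-and-replacement experiments in which endogenous PKA-Cα is depleted and the tagged subunit is expressed in its place, allowing its localization to be imaged in live cells. The depositor's sequence and the repository's sequencing result yield the same features and differ by one nucleotide in length.
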