Addgene plasmid #114143: pCDNA3_shRNA resistant PKA-Cα-mEGFP
Purpose: Mammalian expression of the mouse PKA catalytic subunit α C-terminally tagged by monomeric mEGFP. Silent mutations were introduced to make it resistant to shRNA knock-down.
Depositing lab: Haining Zhong. Depositing organization: Oregon Health & Science University. Publication: Liberated PKA Catalytic Subunits Associate with the Membrane via Myristoylation to Preferentially Phosphorylate Membrane Substrates. Tillo SE, Xiong WH, Takahashi M, Miao S, Andrade AL, Fortin DA, Yang G, Qin M, Smoody BF, Stork PJS, Zhong H. Cell Rep. 2017 Apr 18;19(3):617-629. doi: 10.1016/j.celrep.2017.03.070. PubMed 28423323.
Backbone
  Vector backbone: pcDNA3.1
  Vector type: Mammalian Expression
Growth in bacteria
  Bacterial resistance: Ampicillin, 100 μg/mL
  Growth temperature: 37°C
  Growth strain: DH5alpha
  Copy number: High Copy
Gene/Insert
  Gene/Insert name: mouse PKA-Cα-mEGFP with silent mutations resisting shRNA knockdown
Terms and licenses: Academic/Nonprofit Terms; Industry Terms: Not Available to Industry
How to cite: pCDNA3_shRNA resistant PKA-Cα-mEGFP was a gift from Haining Zhong (Addgene plasmid # 114143 ; http://n2t.net/addgene:114143 ; RRID:Addgene_114143)
